Addgene plasmid #209186: pENTR4 CDS A. thaliana MAMI
Purpose: pENTR4 plasmid with CDS of Arabidopsis thaliana MEMBRANE-ASSOCIATED MANNITOL-INDUCED (MAMI, AT5G54110.1) including stop codon for N-terminal epitope tags
Depositing lab: Lennart Wirthmueller. Depositing organization: Leibniz Institute of Plant Biochemistry (IPB). Publication: Untargeted proteomics identifies plant substrates of the bacterial-derived ADP-ribosyltransferase AvrRpm1. Simranjit Kaur, Thomas Colby, Domenika Thieme, Carsten Proksch, Susanne Matschi, eIvan Matić, and Lennart Wirthmueller. bioRxiv 2023.09.25.558804 10.1101/2023.09.25.558804.
Backbone
  Vector backbone: pENTR4
  Backbone manufacturer: Thermo Scientific
  Backbone size w/o insert (bp): 2247
  Total vector size (bp): 3041
  Vector type: Gateway-compatible entry vector
Growth in bacteria
  Bacterial resistance: Kanamycin, 50 μg/mL
  Growth temperature: 37°C
  Growth strain: DH5alpha
  Copy number: High Copy
Gene/Insert
  Gene/Insert name: AT5G54110.1 (alt name: ATMAMI, MAMI, MEMBRANE-ASSOCIATED MANNITOL-INDUCED)
  Species: A. thaliana (mustard weed)
  Insert size (bp): 794
  Entrez Gene: MAMI (a.k.a. AT5G54110, ATMAMI, membrane-associated mannitol-induced)
  Promoter: none
  Cloning method: Gibson Cloning
  Sequencing primers: 5′ CCCGCCATAAACTGCCAGG; 3′ CGTTGAATATGGCTCATAACACCC
Terms and licenses: Academic/Nonprofit Terms; Industry Terms: Not Available to Industry
Depositor comments: Please visit https://www.biorxiv.org/content/10.1101/2023.09.25.558804v1 for bioRxiv preprint.
How to cite: pENTR4 CDS A. thaliana MAMI was a gift from Lennart Wirthmueller (Addgene plasmid # 209186 ; http://n2t.net/addgene:209186 ; RRID:Addgene_209186)
