[The description below was written by a language model from this plasmid's Addgene catalogue record and pLannotate feature annotations shown in this document.]
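Description:
pENTR4 CDS A. thaliana MAMI is a Gateway-compatible entry clone built on the pENTR4 backbone, about 3.0 kb in total, and propagated in E. coli. It replicates from a high-copy ColE1/pUC-type origin and is selected with kanamycin through an aminoglycoside phosphotransferase (KanR) gene. The rrnB T1 and T2 transcription terminators lie upstream of the cloning region, where they limit read-through transcription from the backbone into the insert.

The payload is the roughly 0.8 kb coding sequence of Arabidopsis thaliana MEMBRANE-ASSOCIATED MANNITOL-INDUCED (MAMI, gene model AT5G54110.1), inserted by Gibson assembly between the attL1 and attL2 recombination sites. The feature annotation matches this open reading frame to the protein PVA41/VAP41, noted as also known as MAMI and as possibly having a role in vesicle trafficking. The plasmid carries no promoter for the insert, as expected for an entry vector, so it is not itself an expression construct. Instead, an LR Clonase reaction between the attL sites and the attR sites of a destination vector transfers the coding sequence in a defined orientation and reading frame. That destination vector supplies the promoter and any tags. Because the native stop codon is retained, the clone is intended for destination vectors that add N-terminal epitope tags; C-terminal fusions would not be translated. The associated work concerns proteomic identification of plant substrates of the bacterial ADP-ribosyltransferase AvrRpm1, which suggests the clone was made to express tagged MAMI in that context, although the record does not specify particular destination vectors or assays.
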