Features (pLannotate 1.2.2; 7 found; start..end, strand, type, name):
     11..599     +  rep_origin     ori: high-copy-number ColE1/pMB1/pBR322/pUC origin of replication
    767..810     -  terminator     rrnB T1 terminator: Escherichia coli rrnB; transcription terminator T1 from the E. coli rrnB gene
    942..969     +  terminator     rrnB T2 terminator: transcription terminator T2 from the E. coli rrnB gene
   1019..1118    +  protein_bind   attL1: mutant version of attL; recombination site for the Gateway® LR reaction LR Clonase™
   1124..1918    +  CDS            PVA41: VAP41_ARATH - Also known as MAMI. Experimental evidence at transcript level: Swiss-Prot protein existence level 2. May play a role in vesicle trafficking. From Arabidopsis thaliana (Mouse-ear cress).
   1931..2030    -  protein_bind   attL2: mutant version of attL; recombination site for the Gateway® LR reaction LR Clonase™
   2153..2962    +  CDS            KanR: aminoglycoside phosphotransferase; aph(3')-Ia; confers resistance to kanamycin in bacteria or G418 (Geneticin®) in eukaryotes
>Addgene plasmid #209186 | pENTR4 CDS A. thaliana MAMI | addgene full sequence | sequence record 415371 | Addgene NGS Result
AAGGATCTTCTTGAGATCCTTTTTTTCTGCGCGTAATCTGCTGCTTGCAAACAAAAAAACCACCGCTACC
AGCGGTGGTTTGTTTGCCGGATCAAGAGCTACCAACTCTTTTTCCGAAGGTAACTGGCTTCAGCAGAGCG
CAGATACCAAATACTGTTCTTCTAGTGTAGCCGTAGTTAGGCCACCACTTCAAGAACTCTGTAGCACCGC
CTACATACCTCGCTCTGCTAATCCTGTTACCAGTGGCTGCTGCCAGTGGCGATAAGTCGTGTCTTACCGG
GTTGGACTCAAGACGATAGTTACCGGATAAGGCGCAGCGGTCGGGCTGAACGGGGGGTTCGTGCACACAG
CCCAGCTTGGAGCGAACGACCTACACCGAACTGAGATACCTACAGCGTGAGCTATGAGAAAGCGCCACGC
TTCCCGAAGGGAGAAAGGCGGACAGGTATCCGGTAAGCGGCAGGGTCGGAACAGGAGAGCGCACGAGGGA
GCTTCCAGGGGGAAACGCCTGGTATCTTTATAGTCCTGTCGGGTTTCGCCACCTCTGACTTGAGCGTCGA
TTTTTGTGATGCTCGTCAGGGGGGCGGAGCCTATGGAAAAACGCCAGCAACGCGGCCTTTTTACGGTTCC
TGGCCTTTTGCTGGCCTTTTGCTCACATGTTCTTTCCTGCGTTATCCCCTGATTCTGTGGATAACCGTAT
TACCGCTAGCATGGATCTCGGGGACGTCTAACTACTAAGCGAGAGTAGGGAACTGCCAGGCATCAAATAA
AACGAAAGGCTCAGTCGGAAGACTGGGCCTTTCGTTTTATCTGTTGTTTGTCGGTGAACGCTCTCCTGAG
TAGGACAAATCCGCCGGGAGCGGATTTGAACGTTGTGAAGCAACGGCCCGGAGGGTGGCGGGCAGGACGC
CCGCCATAAACTGCCAGGCATCAAACTAAGCAGAAGGCCATCCTGACGGATGGCCTTTTTGCGTTTCTAC
AAACTCTTCCTGTTAGTTAGTTACTTAAGCTCGGGCCCCAAATAATGATTTTATTTTGACTGATAGTGAC
CTGTTCGTTGCAACAAATTGATAAGCAATGCTTTTTTATAATGCCAACTTTGTACAAAAAAGCAGGCTCC
ACTCCAATAGGTGACCGTCAGAATCCGAGTGTGGAGAAGAAGAAGAACCTCTTCAGGCTATGTCCGTTTT
GGCAGAGGAGAAGCACCACTTCTTCATCTTCAACACAGAATCCAAACCAAAACTACCGTAGCCGCCATGG
AAATCGGAATACAGATATTTCCGCCGTCTCTAAGCCTCCGTTGACTATGTCTTCCGTCGCCAGATCACTT
CTTCCAGCTCGCCGTCGTCTCCGACTAGATCCTTCTAGTTATCTGTATTTCCCTTATGAACCTGGAAAAC
AAGTTCGCAGCGCAATAAAGCTTAAGAACACTAGCAAATCTCATACTGCATTTAAGTTCCAAACAACGGC
ACCTAAGAGTTGTTATATGCGTCCTCCCGGAGGTGTTTTGGCTCCAGGAGAGAGTGTTTTTGCTACTGTG
TTCAAGTTTGTGGAACATCCAGAGAACAATGAAAAGCAGCCGTTGAATCAGAAGAGCAAGGTTAAGTTTA
AGATTATGAGCCTGAAAGTTAAACCAGGAGTAGAGTATGTGCCTGAGTTGTTTGATGAGCAAAAGGATCA
AGTAGCAGTGGAGCAGGTTCTTCGGGTCATTTTTATTGATGCGGACCGCCCAAGTGCTGCATTGGAGAAA
CTGAAACGTCAATTGGATGAAGCTGAAGCTGCAGTTGAAGCAAGAAAGAAGCCTCCCCCAGAGACAGGGC
CTCGAGTTGTCGGGGAGGGTCTTGTCATAGACGAATGGAAGGAGAGAAGAGAGAAGTACCTTGCTCGGCA
ACAAGTCGAATCCGTAGATTCTTTGTCCTAAGATATCTAGACCCAGCTTTCTTGTACAAAGTTGGCATTA
TAAGAAAGCATTGCTTATCAATTTGTTGCAACGAACAGGTCACTATCAGTCAAAATAAAATCATTATTTG
CCATCCAGCTGCAGCTCTGGCCCGTGTCTCAAAATCTCTGATGTTACATTGCACAAGATAAAAATATATC
ATCATGAACAATAAAACTGTCTGCTTACATAAACAGTAATACAAGGGGTGTTATGAGCCATATTCAACGG
GAAACGTCGAGGCCGCGATTAAATTCCAACATGGATGCTGATTTATATGGGTATAAATGGGCTCGCGATA
ATGTCGGGCAATCAGGTGCGACAATCTATCGCTTGTATGGGAAGCCCGATGCGCCAGAGTTGTTTCTGAA
ACATGGCAAAGGTAGCGTTGCCAATGATGTTACAGATGAGATGGTCAGACTAAACTGGCTGACGGAATTT
ATGCCTCTTCCGACCATCAAGCATTTTATCCGTACTCCTGGTGATGCATGGTTACTCACCACTGCGATCC
CCGGAAAAACAGCATTCCAGGTATTAGAAGAATATCCTGATTCAGGTGAAAATATTGTTGATGCGCTGGC
AGTGTTCCTGCGCCGGTTGCATTCGATTCCTGTTTGTAATTGTCCTTTTAACAGCGATCGCGTATTTCGT
CTCGCTCAGGCGCAATCACGAATGAATAACGGTTTGGTTGATGCGAGTGATTTTGATGACGAGCGTAATG
GCTGGCCTGTTGAACAAGTCTGGAAAGAAATGCATAAACTTTTGCCATTCTCACCGGATTCAGTCGTCAC
TCATGGTGATTTCTCACTTGATAACCTTATTTTTGACGAGGGGAAATTAATAGGTTGTATTGATGTTGGA
CGAGTCGGAATCGCAGACCGATACCAGGATCTTGCCATCCTATGGAACTGCCTCGGTGAGTTTTCTCCTT
CATTACAGAAACGGCTTTTTCAAAAATATGGTATTGATAATCCTGATATGAATAAATTGCAGTTTCATTT
GATGCTCGATGAGTTTTTCTAATCAGAATTGGTTAATTGGTTGTAACATTATTCAGATTGGGCCCCGTTC
CACTGAGCGTCAGACCCCGTAGAAAAGATCA
